>Addgene plasmid #47741 | AMA1-bio | depositor full sequence | sequence record 68749 | AMA1-bio sequence 8184 bps
AGATCTATACATTGAATCAATATTGGCAATTAGCCATATTAGTCATTGGTTATATAGCATAAATCAATAT
TGGCTATTGGCCATTGCATACGTTGTATCTATATCATAATATGTACATTTATATTGGCTCATGTCCAATA
TGACCGCCATGTTGACATTGATTATTGACTAGTTATTAATAGTAATCAATTACGGGGTCATTAGTTCATA
GCCCATATATGGAGTTCCGCGTTACATAACTTACGGTAAATGGCCCGCCTGGCTGACCGCCCAACGACCC
CCGCCCATTGACGTCAATAATGACGTATGTTCCCATAGTAACGCCAATAGGGACTTTCCATTGACGTCAA
TGGGTGGAGTATTTACGGTAAACTGCCCACTTGGCAGTACATCAAGTGTATCATATGCCAAGTCCGCCCC
CTATTGACGTCAATGACGGTAAATGGCCCGCCTGGCATTATGCCCAGTACATGACCTTACGGGACTTTCC
TACTTGGCAGTACATCTACGTATTAGTCATCGCTATTACCATGGTGATGCGGTTTTGGCAGTACACCAAT
GGGCGTGGATAGCGGTTTGACTCACGGGGATTTCCAAGTCTCCACCCCATTGACGTCAATGGGAGTTTGT
TTTGGCACCAAAATCAACGGGACTTTCCAAAATGTCGTAATAACCCCGCCCCGTTGACGCAAATGGGCGG
TAGGCGTGTACGGTGGGAGGTCTATATAAGCAGAGCTCGTTTAGTGAACCGTCAGATCCTCACTCTCTTC
CGCATCGCTGTCTGCGAGGGCCAGCTGTTGGGCTCGCGGTTGAGGACAAACTCTTCGCGGTCTTTCCAGT
ACTCTTGGATCGGAAACCCGTCGGCCTCCGAACGGTACTCCGCCACCGAGGGACCTGAGCGAGTCCGCAT
CGACCGGATCGGAAAACCTCTCGAGAAAGGCGTCTAACCAGTCACAGTCGCAAGGTAGGCTGAGCACCGT
GGCGGGCGGCAGCGGGTGGCGGTCGGGGTTGTTTCTGGCGGAGGTGCTGCTGATGATGTAATTAAAGTAG
GCGGTCTTGAGACGGCGGATGGTCGAGGTGAGGTGTGGCAGGCTTGAGATCCAGCTGTTGGGGTGAGTAC
TCCCTCTCAAAAGCGGGCATTACTTCTGCGCTAAGATTGTCAGTTTCCAAAAACGAGGAGGATTTGATAT
TCACCTGGCCCGATCTGGCCATACACTTGAGTGACAATGACATCCACTTTGCCTTTCTCTCCACAGGTGT
CCACTCCCAGGTCCAAGTTTGCCACCATGGAGTTTCAGACCCAGGTACTCATGTCCCTGCTGCTCTGCAT
GTCTGGTGCGGCCGCCCAGAATTACTGGGAGCACCCTTACCAGAACAGCGACGTGTACCGGCCCATCAAC
GAGCACAGAGAGCACCCCAAAGAGTACGAGTACCCCCTGCACCAGGAACACACCTACCAGCAGGAAGATA
GCGGCGAGGACGAGAACACCCTGCAGCACGCCTACCCCATCGATCACGAGGGCGCCGAACCAGCCCCCCA
GGAACAGAACCTGTTCAGCAGCATCGAGATCGTGGAGCGGAGCAACTACATGGGCAACCCCTGGACCGAG
TACATGGCCAAGTACGACATCGAGGAAGTGCACGGCAGCGGCATCAGAGTGGACCTGGGCGAGGATGCCG
AAGTGGCTGGAACCCAGTACAGACTGCCCAGCGGCAAGTGCCCTGTGTTCGGCAAGGGCATCATCATCGA
GAACAGCAACACCGCCTTTCTGACCCCCGTGGCCACCGGCAACCAGTACCTGAAGGACGGCGGCTTCGCC
TTTCCTCCCACCGAGCCCCTGATGAGCCCCATGACCCTGGACGAGATGCGGCACTTCTACAAGGACAATA
AGTACGTGAAGAACCTGGACGAGCTGACCCTGTGTTCTCGGCACGCCGGCAACATGATCCCCGACAACGA
CAAGAACTCCAACTACAAGTACCCCGCCGTGTACGACGACAAGGATAAGAAGTGCCACATCCTGTACATT
GCCGCCCAGGAAAACAACGGCCCCAGATACTGCAACAAGGACGAGAGCAAGCGGAACAGCATGTTCTGCT
TCAGACCCGCCAAGGACATCAGCTTCCAGAACTACGCCTACCTGAGCAAGAACGTGGTGGACAACTGGGA
GAAAGTGTGCCCCCGGAAGAATCTGCAGAACGCCAAGTTCGGCCTGTGGGTGGACGGCAACTGCGAGGAC
ATCCCCCACGTGAACGAGTTCCCCGCCATCGACCTGTTCGAGTGCAACAAGCTGGTGTTCGAGCTGTCCG
CCAGCGACCAGCCCAAGCAGTACGAGCAGCACCTGACCGACTACGAGAAGATCAAAGAGGGCTTCAAGAA
CAAGAACGCCGCCATGATCAAGAGCGCCTTTCTGCCCACCGGCGCCTTCAAGGCCGACAGATACAAGAGC
CACGGCAAGGGCTACAACTGGGGCAACTACAACACCGAGACACAGAAGTGCGAGATCTTCAACGTGAAGC
CCACCTGTCTGATCAACAACGCCGCCTACATTGCCACCACCGCCCTGAGCCACCCCATCGAGGTGGAGAA
CAACTTCCCCTGCAGCCTGTACAAGGATGAGATCATGAAAGAGATCGAGCGGGAGAGCAAGAGAATCAAG
CTGAACGACAACGACGACGAGGGCAACAAGAAGATCATTGCCCCCAGAATCTTCATCAGCGACGATAAGG
ACAGCCTGAAGTGCCCCTGCGACCCCGAGATGGTGTCCAACAGCGCCTGCCGGTTCTTCGTGTGCAAATG
CGTGGAGAGAAGGGCCGAAGTGACCAGCAACAACGAGGTGGTGGTCAAAGAGGAATACAAGGACGAATAC
GCCGACATCCCCGAGCACAAGCCCACCGGCGCGCCGTCGACCTCCATCACGGCCTATAAGAGTGAGGGGG
AGTCAGCGGAGTTCTCCTTCCCACTCAACCTTGGAGAGGAAAGCCTGCAGGGAGAGTTGAGATGGAAGGC
AGAGAAGGCTCCTTCTTCCCAGTCCTGGATCACCTTCTCCCTAAAGAACCAAAAGGTGTCTGTGCAGAAG
TCTACTAGCAACCCCAAGTTCCAGCTGTCCGAAACGCTCCCACTCACCCTTCAGATACCCCAGGTCTCCC
TTCAGTTTGCTGGTTCTGGCAACCTGACCCTGACTCTGGACAGAGGGATACTGTATCAGGAAGTGAACCT
GGTGGTGATGAAAGTGACTCAGCCCGACAGCAACACTTTGACCTGTGAGGTGATGGGACCCACCTCACCC
AAGATGAGACTGATCTTGAAGCAGGAGAATCAGGAGGCCAGGGTCTCCAGGCAGGAGAAAGTGATTCAAG
TGCAGGCCCCTGAAGCAGGGGTGTGGCAATGTCTACTGAGTGAAGGTGAAGAGGTCAAGATGGACTCCAA
GATCCAGGTTTTATCCAAAGGGTTGAATTCCGGATCACTGCATCATATTCTGGATGCACAGAAAATGGTG
TGGAATCATCGTTAAGTCTAGACACGTGATTAATTAAGGATCCCCCGACCTCGACCTCTGGCTAATAAAG
GAAATTTATTTTCATTGCAATAGTGTGTTGGAATTTTTTGTGTCTCTCACTCGGAAGGACATATGGGAGG
GCAAATCATTTGGTCGAGATCCCTCGGAGATCTCTAGCTAGAGGATCGATCCCCGCCCCGGACGAACTAA
ACCTGACTACGACATCTCTGCCCCTTCTTCGCGGGGCAGTGCATGTAATCCCTTCAGTTGGTTGGTACAA
CTTGCCAACTGGGCCCTGTTCCACATGTGACACGGGGGGGGACCAAACACAAAGGGGTTCTCTGACTGTA
GTTGACATCCTTATAAATGGATGTGCACATTTGCCAACACTGAGTGGCTTTCATCCTGGAGCAGACTTTG
CAGTCTGTGGACTGCAACACAACATTGCCTTTATGTGTAACTCTTGGCTGAAGCTCTTACACCAATGCTG
GGGGACATGTACCTCCCAGGGGCCCAGGAAGACTACGGGAGGCTACACCAACGTCAATCAGAGGGGCCTG
TGTAGCTACCGATAAGCGGACCCTCAAGAGGGCATTAGCAATAGTGTTTATAAGGCCCCCTTGTTAACCC
TAAACGGGTAGCATATGCTTCCCGGGTAGTAGTATATACTATCCAGACTAACCCTAATTCAATAGCATAT
GTTACCCAACGGGAAGCATATGCTATCGAATTAGGGTTAGTAAAAGGGTCCTAAGGAACAGCGATATCTC
CCACCCCATGAGCTGTCACGGTTTTATTTACATGGGGTCAGGATTCCACGAGGGTAGTGAACCATTTTAG
TCACAAGGGCAGTGGCTGAAGATCAAGGAGCGGGCAGTGAACTCTCCTGAATCTTCGCCTGCTTCTTCAT
TCTCCTTCGTTTAGCTAATAGAATAACTGCTGAGTTGTGAACAGTAAGGTGTATGTGAGGTGCTCGAAAA
CAAGGTTTCAGGTGACGCCCCCAGAATAAAATTTGGACGGGGGGTTCAGTGGTGGCATTGTGCTATGACA
CCAATATAACCCTCACAAACCCCTTGGGCAATAAATACTAGTGTAGGAATGAAACATTCTGAATATCTTT
AACAATAGAAATCCATGGGGTGGGGACAAGCCGTAAAGACTGGATGTCCATCTCACACGAATTTATGGCT
ATGGGCAACACATAATCCTAGTGCAATATGATACTGGGGTTATTAAGATGTGTCCCAGGCAGGGACCAAG
ACAGGTGAACCATGTTGTTACACTCTATTTGTAACAAGGGGAAAGAGAGTGGACGCCGACAGCAGCGGAC
TCCACTGGTTGTCTCTAACACCCCCGAAAATTAAACGGGGCTCCACGCCAATGGGGCCCATAAACAAAGA
CAAGTGGCCACTCTTTTTTTTGAAATTGTGGAGTGGGGGCACGCGTCAGCCCCCACACGCCGCCCTGCGG
TTTTGGACTGTAAAATAAGGGTGTAATAACTTGGCTGATTGTAACCCCGCTAACCACTGCGGTCAAACCA
CTTGCCCACAAAACCACTAATGGCACCCCGGGGAATACCTGCATAAGTAGGTGGGCGGGCCAAGATAGGG
GCGCGATTGCTGCGATCTGGAGGACAAATTACACACACTTGCGCCTGAGCGCCAAGCACAGGGTTGTTGG
TCCTCATATTCACGAGGTCGCTGAGAGCACGGTGGGCTAATGTTGCCATGGGTAGCATATACTACCCAAA
TATCTGGATAGCATATGCTATCCTAATCTATATCTGGGTAGCATAGGCTATCCTAATCTATATCTGGGTA
GCATATGCTATCCTAATCTATATCTGGGTAGTATATGCTATCCTAATTTATATCTGGGTAGCATAGGCTA
TCCTAATCTATATCTGGGTAGCATATGCTATCCTAATCTATATCTGGGTAGTATATGCTATCCTAATCTG
TATCCGGGTAGCATATGCTATCCTAATAGAGATTAGGGTAGTATATGCTATCCTAATTTATATCTGGGTA
GCATATACTACCCAAATATCTGGATAGCATATGCTATCCTAATCTATATCTGGGTAGCATATGCTATCCT
AATCTATATCTGGGTAGCATAGGCTATCCTAATCTATATCTGGGTAGCATATGCTATCCTAATCTATATC
TGGGTAGTATATGCTATCCTAATTTATATCTGGGTAGCATAGGCTATCCTAATCTATATCTGGGTAGCAT
ATGCTATCCTAATCTATATCTGGGTAGTATATGCTATCCTAATCTGTATCCGGGTAGCATATGCTATCCT
CATGATAAGCTGTCAAACATGAGAATTTTCTTGAAGACGAAAGGGCCTCGTGATACGCCTATTTTTATAG
GTTAATGTCATGATAATAATGGTTTCTTAGACGTCAGGTGGCACTTTTCGGGGAAATGTGCGCGGAACCC
CTATTTGTTTATTTTTCTAAATACATTCAAATATGTATCCGCTCATGAGACAATAACCCTGATAAATGCT
TCAATAATATTGAAAAAGGAAGAGTATGAGTATTCAACATTTCCGTGTCGCCCTTATTCCCTTTTTTGCG
GCATTTTGCCTTCCTGTTTTTGCTCACCCAGAAACGCTGGTGAAAGTAAAAGATGCTGAAGATCAGTTGG
GTGCACGAGTGGGTTACATCGAACTGGATCTCAACAGCGGTAAGATCCTTGAGAGTTTTCGCCCCGAAGA
ACGTTTTCCAATGATGAGCACTTTTAAAGTTCTGCTATGTGGCGCGGTATTATCCCGTGTTGACGCCGGG
CAAGAGCAACTCGGTCGCCGCATACACTATTCTCAGAATGACTTGGTTGAGTACTCACCAGTCACAGAAA
AGCATCTTACGGATGGCATGACAGTAAGAGAATTATGCAGTGCTGCCATAACCATGAGTGATAACACTGC
GGCCAACTTACTTCTGACAACGATCGGAGGACCGAAGGAGCTAACCGCTTTTTTGCACAACATGGGGGAT
CATGTAACTCGCCTTGATCGTTGGGAACCGGAGCTGAATGAAGCCATACCAAACGACGAGCGTGACACCA
CGATGCCTGCAGCAATGGCAACAACGTTGCGCAAACTATTAACTGGCGAACTACTTACTCTAGCTTCCCG
GCAACAATTAATAGACTGGATGGAGGCGGATAAAGTTGCAGGACCACTTCTGCGCTCGGCCCTTCCGGCT
GGCTGGTTTATTGCTGATAAATCTGGAGCCGGTGAGCGTGGGTCTCGCGGTATCATTGCAGCACTGGGGC
CAGATGGTAAGCCCTCCCGTATCGTAGTTATCTACACGACGGGGAGTCAGGCAACTATGGATGAACGAAA
TAGACAGATCGCTGAGATAGGTGCCTCACTGATTAAGCATTGGTAACTGTCAGACCAAGTTTACTCATAT
ATACTTTAGATTGATTTAAAACTTCATTTTTAATTTAAAAGGATCTAGGTGAAGATCCTTTTTGATAATC
TCATGACCAAAATCCCTTAACGTGAGTTTTCGTTCCACTGAGCGTCAGACCCCGTAGAAAAGATCAAAGG
ATCTTCTTGAGATCCTTTTTTTCTGCGCGTAATCTGCTGCTTGCAAACAAAAAAACCACCGCTACCAGCG
GTGGTTTGTTTGCCGGATCAAGAGCTACCAACTCTTTTTCCGAAGGTAACTGGCTTCAGCAGAGCGCAGA
TACCAAATACTGTTCTTCTAGTGTAGCCGTAGTTAGGCCACCACTTCAAGAACTCTGTAGCACCGCCTAC
ATACCTCGCTCTGCTAATCCTGTTACCAGTGGCTGCTGCCAGTGGCGATAAGTCGTGTCTTACCGGGTTG
GACTCAAGACGATAGTTACCGGATAAGGCGCAGCGGTCGGGCTGAACGGGGGGTTCGTGCACACAGCCCA
GCTTGGAGCGAACGACCTACACCGAACTGAGATACCTACAGCGTGAGCTATGAGAAAGCGCCACGCTTCC
CGAAGGGAGAAAGGCGGACAGGTATCCGGTAAGCGGCAGGGTCGGAACAGGAGAGCGCACGAGGGAGCTT
CCAGGGGGAAACGCCTGGTATCTTTATAGTCCTGTCGGGTTTCGCCACCTCTGACTTGAGCGTCGATTTT
TGTGATGCTCGTCAGGGGGGCGGAGCCTATGGAAAAACGCCAGCAACGCGGCCTTTTTACGGTTCCTGGC
CTTTTGCTGGCCTTTTGCTCACATGTTCTTTCCTGCGTTATCCCCTGATTCTGTGGATAACCGTATTACC
GCCTTTGAGTGAGCTGATACCGCTCGCCGCAGCCGAACGACCGAGCGCAGCGAGTCAGTGAGCGAGGAAG
CGGAAGAGCGCCCAATACGCAAACCGCCTCTCCCCGCGCGTTGGCCGATTCATTAATGCAGCTGGCACGA
CAGGTTTCCCGACTGGAAAGCGGGCAGTGAGCGCAACGCAATTAATGTGAGTTAGCTCACTCATTAGGCA
CCCCAGGCTTTACACTTTATGCTTCCGGCTCGTATGTTGTGTGGAATTGTGAGCGGATAACAATTTCACA
CAGGAAACAGCTATGACCATGATTACGCCAAGCTCTAGCTAGAGGTCGACCAATTCTCATGTTTGACAGC
TTATCATCGCAGATCCGGGCAACGTTGTTGCCATTGCTGCAGGCGCAGAACTGGTAGGTATGGA
Features (pLannotate 1.2.2; 19 found; start..end, strand, type, name):
    154..533     +  enhancer       CMV enhancer: human cytomegalovirus immediate early enhancer
    535..734     +  promoter       CMV promoter: human cytomegalovirus (CMV) immediate early promoter
    802..840     +  misc_feature   Ad SA (fragment): adenovirus major late transcript splice acceptor (Friedrich and Soriano, 1991)
    873..1082    -  CDS            PTP (fragment): TERM_ADE02 - Experimental evidence at protein level: Swiss-Prot protein existence level 1. Protein covalently bound to the viral DNA that acts as a primer for viral genomic replication by DNA strand displacement. Assembles on the viral origin of replication in an initiation complex with viral polymerase, DBP, host NFIA and host POU2F1/OCT1. During initiation, the polymerase covalently couples the first dCTP with Ser- 580 of pTP. The terminal protein stimulates the template activity over 20 fold compared to protein-free templates. Neo-synthesized viral genomes are linked to two preterminal prot
   1113..1202    +  intron         chimeric intron (fragment): chimera between introns from adenovirus and immunoglobulin heavy chain genes
   1221..1267    +  CDS            IgH signal sequence (fragment): signal sequence from the mouse immunoglobulin heavy chain variable region
   1347..2897    +  CDS            AMA-1 (fragment): AMA1_PLAFF - Also known as PF83. Experimental evidence at protein level: Swiss-Prot protein existence level 1. Involved in parasite invasion of erythrocytes. From Plasmodium falciparum (isolate FC27 / Papua New Guinea).
   2898..3458    +  CDS            Cd4 (fragment): CD4_RAT - Experimental evidence at protein level: Swiss-Prot protein existence level 1. Integral membrane glycoprotein that plays an essential role in the immune response and serves multiple functions in responses against both external and internal offenses. In T-cells, functions primarily as a coreceptor for MHC class II molecule:peptide complex. The antigens presented by class II peptides are derived from extracellular proteins while class I peptides are derived from cytosolic proteins. Interacts simultaneously with the T-cell receptor (TCR) and the MHC class II presented by antigen presenti
   3564..3619    +  polyA_signal   β-globin poly(A) signal: rabbit β-globin polyadenylation signal (Gil and Proudfoot, 1987)
   4133..5814    -  rep_origin     oriP (fragment): Epstein-Barr virus oriP replication origin (Yates et al., 2000)
   5941..6045    +  promoter       AmpR promoter: bla
   6046..6906    +  CDS            AmpR: β-lactamase; bla; confers resistance to ampicillin, carbenicillin, and related antibiotics
   7077..7665    +  rep_origin     ori: high-copy-number ColE1/pMB1/pBR322/pUC origin of replication
   7848..7940    +  CDS            lacI (fragment): lac repressor; lacI; The lac repressor binds to the lac operator to inhibit transcription in E. coli. This inhibition can be relieved by adding lactose or isopropyl-β-D-thiogalactopyranoside (IPTG).
   7953..7974    +  protein_bind   CAP binding site: CAP binding activates transcription in the presence of cAMP. E. coli catabolite activator protein
   7989..8019    +  promoter       lac promoter: promoter for the E. coli lac operon
   8027..8043    +  protein_bind   lac operator: The lac repressor binds to the lac operator to inhibit transcription in E. coli. This inhibition can be relieved by adding lactose or isopropyl-β-D-thiogalactopyranoside (IPTG). lac repressor encoded by lacI
   8113..8129    +  promoter       tet promoter (fragment): E. coli promoter for tetracycline efflux protein gene
   8139..8164    -  CDS            bla(M) (fragment): β-lactamase lacking the signal sequence; bla(M); allows cytosolic expression of β-lactamase
