[The description below was written by a language model from this plasmid's Addgene catalogue record and pLannotate feature annotations shown in this document.]
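Description:
AMA1-bio is a mammalian expression plasmid built on the pTT3 backbone (8,184 bp in total) for transient production of a soluble, secreted form of the Plasmodium falciparum merozoite protein AMA1 (also called Pf83 or RMA1). It is propagated in E. coli through a high-copy ColE1/pUC-type origin and selected with ampicillin via the bla gene. The backbone also carries an Epstein-Barr virus oriP element, which supports episomal maintenance in cells that supply EBNA1, along with residual lac regulatory fragments that have no evident role in the construct's function.

Expression is driven by the human CMV immediate early enhancer and promoter, followed by adenovirus-derived leader and splice sequences and a chimeric intron fragment that promote efficient transcript processing, and is terminated by the rabbit β-globin polyadenylation signal. The open reading frame begins with an exogenous mouse signal peptide, annotated as an immunoglobulin heavy chain signal sequence, which directs the protein into the secretory pathway. This is followed by the 1,551 bp codon-optimised AMA1 ectodomain, cloned between NotI and AscI sites. Six serine or threonine residues (T164, T288, S373, S423, S424 and T501) are changed to alanine, which, according to the stated purpose, yields a protein without N-linked glycans. Fused in frame at the C terminus are rat Cd4 domains 3 and 4 and, according to the catalogue entry, an enzymatic biotinylation sequence, which is not separately annotated in the feature table. Cotransfection with BirA yields monobiotinylated protein. The plasmid belongs to a library of recombinant merozoite cell surface and secreted proteins.
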