Addgene plasmid #47741: AMA1-bio
Purpose: Expresses enzymatically monobiotinylated full-length AMA1 ectodomain with no N-linked glycans upon cotransfection with BirA in mammalian cells. Contains a C-terminal rat Cd4 d3+4 tag.
Depositing lab: Gavin Wright. Depositing organization: Wellcome Sanger Institute. Publication: A library of functional recombinant cell surface and secreted Plasmodium falciparum merozoite proteins. Crosnier C, Wanaguru M, McDade B, Osier FH, Marsh K, Rayner JC, Wright GJ. Mol Cell Proteomics. 2013 Sep 16. 10.1074/mcp.O113.028357 PubMed 24043421.
Backbone
  Vector backbone: pTT3
  Backbone manufacturer: Yves Durocher, NRC
  Backbone size w/o insert (bp): 6633
  Total vector size (bp): 8184
  Vector type: Mammalian Expression
Growth in bacteria
  Bacterial resistance: Ampicillin, 100 μg/mL
  Growth temperature: 37°C
  Growth strain: DH5alpha
  Copy number: High Copy
Gene/Insert
  Gene/Insert name: Codon-optimised AMA1 (alt names: Pf83; RMA1)
  Species: Synthetic; Plasmodium falciparum
  Insert size (bp): 1551
  Mutation: Exogenous signal peptide of mouse origin, changed Threonine164, Threonine288, Serine373, Serine423, Serine424 and Threonine501 to Alanine residues
  Promoter: CMV
  Tag / fusion protein: rat Cd4 d3+4 (C terminal on backbone); enzymatic biotinylation sequence (C terminal on backbone)
  Cloning method: Restriction Enzyme; 5′ cloning site NotI (not destroyed); 3′ cloning site AscI (not destroyed)
  Sequencing primers: 5′ CMV-fwd
Resource information
  A portion of this plasmid was derived from a plasmid made by: pTT3 was obtained under an MTA from Yves Durocher, National Research Council of Canada- Biotechnology Research Institute
Terms and licenses: Academic/Nonprofit Terms; Industry Terms: Not Available to Industry
How to cite: AMA1-bio was a gift from Gavin Wright (Addgene plasmid # 47741 ; http://n2t.net/addgene:47741 ; RRID:Addgene_47741)
