>Addgene plasmid #47741 | AMA1-bio | addgene partial sequence | sequence record 71143 | CMV-F 5'-CGCAAATGGGCGGTAGGCGTG-3'
AGAGCTCGTTTAGTGAACCGTCAGATCCTCACTCTCTTCCGCATCGCTGTCTGCGAGGGCCAGCTGTTGG
GCTCGCGGTTGAGGACAAACTCTTCGCGGTCTTTCCAGTACTCTTGGATCGGAAACCCGTCGGCCTCCGA
ACGGTACTCCGCCACCGAGGGACCTGAGCGAGTCCGCATCGACCGGATCGGAAAACCTCTCGAGAAAGGC
GTCTAACCAGTCACAGTCGCAAGGTAGGCTGAGCACCGTGGCGGGCGGCAGCGGGTGGCGGTCGGGGTTG
TTTCTGGCGGAGGTGCTGCTGATGATGTAATTAAAGTAGGCGGTCTTGAGACGGCGGATGGTCGAGGTGA
GGTGTGGCAGGCTTGAGATCCAGCTGTTGGGGTGAGTACTCCCTCTCAAAAGCGGGCATTACTTCTGCGC
TAAGATTGTCAGTTTCCAAAAACGAGGAGGATTTGATATTCACCTGGCCCGATCTGGCCATACACTTGAG
TGACAATGACATCCACTTTGCCTTTCTCTCCACAGGTGTCCACTCCCAGGTCCAAGTTTGCCACCATGGA
GTTTCAGACCCAGGTACTCATGTCCCTGCTGCTCTGCATGTCTGGTGCGGCCGCCCANAATTACTGGGAG
CACCCTTACCAGAACAGCGACGTGTACCGGCCCATCAACGAGCACAGAGAGCACCCCAAAGAGTACGAGT
ACCCCCTGCACCAGGAACACACCTACCAGCAGGAAGATAGCGGCGAGGACGANAACACCCTGCAGCACGC
CTACCCCATCGATCACGAGGGCGCCGAACCAGCCCCCCA
