>Addgene plasmid #47741 | AMA1-bio | addgene partial sequence | sequence record 71497 | EBVori-F
AACCCCTTTGTGTTTGGTCCCCCCCCGTGTCACATGTGGAACAGGGCCCAGTTGGCAAGTTGTACCAACC
AACTGAAGGGATTACATGCACTGCCCCGCGAAGAAGGGGCAGAGATGTCGTAGTCAGGTTTAGTTCGTCC
GGGGCGGGGATCGATCCTCTAGCTAGAGATCTCCGAGGGATCTCGACCAAATGATTTGCCCTCCCATATG
TCCTTCCGAGTGAGAGACACAAAAAATTCCAACACACTATTGCAATGAAAATAAATTTCCTTTATTAGCC
AGAGGTCGAGGTCGGGGGATCCTTAATTAATCACGTGTCTAGACTTAACGATGATTCCACACCATTTTCT
GTGCATCCAGAATATGATGCAGTGATCCGGAATTCAACCCTTTGGATAAAACCTGGATCTTGGAGTCCAT
CTTGACCTCTTCACCTTCACTCAGTAGACATTGCCACACCCCTGCTTCAGGGGCCTGCACTTGAATCACT
TTCTCCTGCCTGGAGACCCTGGCCTCCTGATTCTCCTGCTTCAAGATCAGTCTCATCTTGGGTGAGGTGG
GTCCCATCACCTCACAGGTCAAAGTGTTGCTGTCGGGCTGAGTCACTTTCATCACCACCAGGTTCACTTC
CTGATACAGTATCCCTCTGTCCAGAGTCAGGGTCAGGTTGCCAGAACCAGCAAACTGAAGGGAGACCTGG
GGTATCTGAAGGGTGAGTGGGAGCGTTTCGGACAGCTGGAACTTGGGGTTGCTAGTAGACTTCTGCACAG
ACACCTTTTGGTTCTTTAGGGAGAAGGTGATCCAGGACTGGGAAGAAGGAGCCTTCTCTGCCTTCCATCT
CAACTCTCCCTGCAGGCTTTCCTCTCCAAGGTTGAGTGGGAAGGAGAACTCCGCTGACTCCCCCTCACTC
TTATAGGCCGTGATGGAGGTCGACGGCGCGCC
