>Addgene plasmid #47741 | AMA1-bio | addgene partial sequence | sequence record 72176 | rCd4-R 5'-TCCCTGCAGGCTTTCCTCTCCAAGGTTGAG-3'
CCTCACTCTTATAGGCCGTGATGGAGGTCGACGGCGCGCCGGTGGGCTTGTGCTCGGGGATGTCGGCGTA
TTCGTCCTTGTATTCCTCTTTGACCACCACCTCGTTGTTGCTGGTCACTTCGGCCCTTCTCTCCACGCAT
TTGCACACGAAGAACCGGCAGGCGCTGTTGGACACCATCTCGGGGTCGCAGGGGCACTTCAGGCTGTCCT
TATCGTCGCTGATGAAGATTCTGGGGGCAATGATCTTCTTGTTGCCCTCGTCGTCGTTGTCGTTCAGCTT
GATTCTCTTGCTCTCCCGCTCGATCTCTTTCATGATCTCATCCTTGTACAGGCTGCAGGGGAAGTTGTTC
TCCACCTCGATGGGGTGGCTCAGGGCGGTGGTGGCAATGTAGGCGGCGTTGTTGATCAGACAGGTGGGCT
TCACGTTGAAGATCTCGCACTTCTGTGTCTCGGTGTTGTAGTTGCCCCAGTTGTAGCCCTTGCCGTGGCT
CTTGTATCTGTCGGCCTTGAAGGCGCCGGTGGGCAGAAAGGCGCTCTTGATCATGGCGGCGTTCTTGTTC
TTGAAGCCCTCTTTGATCTTCTCGTAGTCGGTCAGGTGCTGCTCGTACTGCTTGGGCTGGTCGCTGGCGG
ACAGCTCGAACACCAGCTTGTTGCACTCGAACAGGTCGATGGCGGGGAACTCGTTCACGTGGGGGATGTC
CTCGCAGTTGCCGTCCACCCACAGGCCGAACTTGGCGTTCTGCAGATTCTTCCGGGGGCACACTTTCTCC
CAGTTGTCCACCACGTTCTTGCTCAGGTAGGCGTAGTTCTGGAAGCTGATGTCCTTGGCGGGTCTGAAGC
AGAACATGCTGTTCCGCTTGCTCTCGTCCTTGTTGCAGTATCTGGGGCCGTTGTTTTCCTGGGCGGCAAT
GTACAGGATGTGGCACTTCTTATCCTTGTCGTCGTA
